Addgene plasmid #122009: pCoofy57
Purpose: (Empty Backbone) Mammalian vector for parallel SLIC cloning containing the VEGF signal sequence for secretion, N-terminal His, PreScission Cleavage site and different C-tag options
Depositing lab: Sabine Suppmann. Depositing organization: Max Planck Institute of Biochemistry. Publication: A new method to customize protein expression vectors for fast, efficient and background free parallel cloning. Scholz J, Besir H, Strasser C, Suppmann S. BMC Biotechnol. 2013 Feb 14;13(1):12. 10.1186/1472-6750-13-12 PubMed 23410102.
Backbone
  Vector backbone: pTT22
  Backbone manufacturer: NRC (Yves Durocher)
  Backbone size (bp): 5827
  Vector type: Mammalian Expression
  Tag / fusion protein: His8 (N terminal on insert); Multi1: depending on the LP2 primer, either no C-tag, C-10His, C-TwinStrep, C-S or C HPC4 is inserted (C terminal on insert)
Growth in bacteria
  Bacterial resistance: Ampicillin, 100 μg/mL
  Growth temperature: 37°C
  Growth strain: DB3.1
  Copy number: High Copy
Gene/Insert
  Gene/Insert name: None
Terms and licenses: Academic/Nonprofit Terms; Industry Terms: Not Available to Industry
Depositor comments: ccdB Survival cells are NOT suitable for the unmodified plasmid containing the ccdB gene. The plasmid is provided in the recommended DB3.1 strain. C-terminal 10x His tag is flanked by stop codons. Depending on the LP2 primer used in SLIC, this C-terminal tag can be fused to the target gene. Please see supplemental file for LP1 and LP2 primers to use for SLIC cloning. A detailed protocol for using pCoofy plasmids is available at https://p4eu.org/wiki . Use one of the following linearization primer pairs for SLIC cloning. Choose one LP1 forward vector primer and one LP2 reverse vector primer: LP1 forward vector primer: SLIC Primer (3C site) 5' GGGCCCCTGGAACAGAACTTCCAG 3' LP2 - select a LP2 primer below depending on which C-terminal tags you want to include fused to your gene of interest: none SLIC Primer 5' CGCCATTAACCTGATGTTCTGGGG 3', 10His- SLIC Primer 5'GAGCATCATCATCATCACCAC 3', TwinStrep- SLIC Primer 5' AGCGCTTGGAGCCACCCGCAG 3', S- SLIC Primer 5' AAAGAAACCGCTGCTGCTAAATTCG 3', HPC4- SLIC Primer 5' GAGGACCAGGTGGACCCCCGG 3' Test each preparation of the plasmid by transforming it into non-resistant cells (ex. DH5a) to ensure negative selection by ccdB kills all the transformed cells as expected.
How to cite: pCoofy57 was a gift from Sabine Suppmann (Addgene plasmid # 122009 ; http://n2t.net/addgene:122009 ; RRID:Addgene_122009)
