[The description below was written by a language model from this plasmid's Addgene catalogue record and pLannotate feature annotations shown in this document.]
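Description:
pCoofy57 is an empty mammalian expression backbone of 5,827 bp, derived from pTT22 and designed for parallel, ligation-independent (SLIC) cloning of secreted proteins. In bacteria it is maintained through a high-copy ColE1/pUC-type origin and selected by ampicillin resistance. Because the cloning site carries the gyrase-poisoning toxin gene ccdB, the unmodified plasmid must be propagated in a ccdB-tolerant strain (DB3.1 according to the record). Fragments of the Epstein-Barr virus oriP are also annotated; this element normally supports episomal maintenance in cells that express EBNA1.

Expression is driven by the CMV immediate-early enhancer and promoter, followed by adenovirus-derived leader and intron sequences, and is terminated by the rabbit β-globin polyadenylation signal. The reading frame opens with a VEGF signal sequence that directs the product into the secretory pathway. It is followed by an N-terminal histidine tag (His8 in the catalogue) and a PreScission (3C) protease site for tag removal. The ccdB cassette comes next and is replaced by the gene of interest. The vector is linearised by PCR for SLIC, and any uncut or parental plasmid kills standard E. coli, giving background-free cloning. Downstream lies a series of C-terminal tag options: 10xHis, Twin-Strep, S-tag and HPC4. The choice of reverse linearisation primer determines which of these, or none, is fused to the insert.

The automated annotation also reports short matches to IgH signal sequence, MYLK2 and Vibrio rtxA in this region, which the catalogue entry does not explain. The two sequence records have the same length and feature order and differ only in their start coordinate.
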