Features (pLannotate 1.2.2; 20 found; start..end, strand, type, name):
     42..421     +  enhancer       CMV enhancer: human cytomegalovirus immediate early enhancer
    423..622     +  promoter       CMV promoter: human cytomegalovirus (CMV) immediate early promoter
    690..728     +  misc_feature   Ad SA (fragment): adenovirus major late transcript splice acceptor (Friedrich and Soriano, 1991)
    761..970     -  CDS            PTP (fragment): TERM_ADE02 - Experimental evidence at protein level: Swiss-Prot protein existence level 1. Protein covalently bound to the viral DNA that acts as a primer for viral genomic replication by DNA strand displacement. Assembles on the viral origin of replication in an initiation complex with viral polymerase, DBP, host NFIA and host POU2F1/OCT1. During initiation, the polymerase covalently couples the first dCTP with Ser- 580 of pTP. The terminal protein stimulates the template activity over 20 fold compared to protein-free templates. Neo-synthesized viral genomes are linked to two preterminal prot
   1001..1090    +  intron         chimeric intron (fragment): chimera between introns from adenovirus and immunoglobulin heavy chain genes
   1109..1155    +  CDS            IgH signal sequence (fragment): signal sequence from the mouse immunoglobulin heavy chain variable region
   1190..1288    +  CDS            VEGFA (fragment): VEGFA_BOVIN - Also known as VEGF. Experimental evidence at protein level: Swiss-Prot protein existence level 1. Growth factor active in angiogenesis, vasculogenesis and endothelial cell growth. Induces endothelial cell proliferation, promotes cell migration, inhibits apoptosis and induces permeabilization of blood vessels. Binds to the FLT1/VEGFR1 and KDR/VEGFR2 receptors, heparan sulfate and heparin (By similarity). Binding to NRP1 receptor initiates a signaling pathway needed for motor neuron axon guidance and cell body migration, including for the caudal migration of facial motor neurons fr
   1304..1324    +  CDS            7xHis: 6xHis affinity tag
   1410..1712    +  CDS            ccdB: CcdB, a bacterial toxin that poisons DNA gyrase; ccdB; Plasmids containing the ccdB gene cannot be propagated in standard E. coli strains.
   1728..1745    +  CDS            9xHis (fragment): 9xHis affinity tag
   1749..1838    +  CDS            Twin-Strep-tag: two Strep-Tag®II moieties connected by a linker for enhanced binding to Strep-Tactin®, an engineered form of streptavidin (Schmidt et al., 2013)
   1842..1886    +  CDS            S-Tag: affinity and epitope tag derived from pancreatic ribonuclease A
   1890..1973    +  CDS            MYLK2 (fragment): MYLK2_HUMAN - Experimental evidence at protein level: Swiss-Prot protein existence level 1. Implicated in the level of global muscle contraction and cardiac function. Phosphorylates a specific serine in the N-terminus of a myosin light chain. From Homo sapiens (Human).
   2022..2642    +  CDS            rtxA (fragment): MARTX_VIBCH - Also known as rtx From Vibrio cholerae serotype O1 (strain ATCC 39315 / El Tor Inaba N16961).
   2703..2758    +  polyA_signal   β-globin poly(A) signal: rabbit β-globin polyadenylation signal (Gil and Proudfoot, 1987)
   2938..3070    -  rep_origin     mini-oriP (fragment): internally truncated variant of the Epstein-Barr virus oriP replication origin (Tanaka et al., 1999)
   3071..3798    -  rep_origin     mini-oriP (fragment): internally truncated variant of the Epstein-Barr virus oriP replication origin (Tanaka et al., 1999)
   3927..4031    +  promoter       AmpR promoter: bla
   4032..4892    +  CDS            AmpR: β-lactamase; bla; confers resistance to ampicillin, carbenicillin, and related antibiotics
   5063..5651    +  rep_origin     ori: high-copy-number ColE1/pMB1/pBR322/pUC origin of replication
>Addgene plasmid #122009 | pCoofy57 | depositor full sequence | sequence record 232393 | Full Sequence
GTACATTTATATTGGCTCATGTCCAATATGACCGCCATGTTGACATTGATTATTGACTAGTTATTAATAG
TAATCAATTACGGGGTCATTAGTTCATAGCCCATATATGGAGTTCCGCGTTACATAACTTACGGTAAATG
GCCCGCCTGGCTGACCGCCCAACGACCCCCGCCCATTGACGTCAATAATGACGTATGTTCCCATAGTAAC
GCCAATAGGGACTTTCCATTGACGTCAATGGGTGGAGTATTTACGGTAAACTGCCCACTTGGCAGTACAT
CAAGTGTATCATATGCCAAGTCCGCCCCCTATTGACGTCAATGACGGTAAATGGCCCGCCTGGCATTATG
CCCAGTACATGACCTTACGGGACTTTCCTACTTGGCAGTACATCTACGTATTAGTCATCGCTATTACCAT
GGTGATGCGGTTTTGGCAGTACACCAATGGGCGTGGATAGCGGTTTGACTCACGGGGATTTCCAAGTCTC
CACCCCATTGACGTCAATGGGAGTTTGTTTTGGCACCAAAATCAACGGGACTTTCCAAAATGTCGTAATA
ACCCCGCCCCGTTGACGCAAATGGGCGGTAGGCGTGTACGGTGGGAGGTCTATATAAGCAGAGCTCGTTT
AGTGAACCGTCAGATCCTCACTCTCTTCCGCATCGCTGTCTGCGAGGGCCAGCTGTTGGGCTCGCGGTTG
AGGACAAACTCTTCGCGGTCTTTCCAGTACTCTTGGATCGGAAACCCGTCGGCCTCCGAACGGTACTCCG
CCACCGAGGGACCTGAGCGAGTCCGCATCGACCGGATCGGAAAACCTCTCGAGAAAGGCGTCTAACCAGT
CACAGTCGCAAGGTAGGCTGAGCACCGTGGCGGGCGGCAGCGGGTGGCGGTCGGGGTTGTTTCTGGCGGA
GGTGCTGCTGATGATGTAATTAAAGTAGGCGGTCTTGAGACGGCGGATGGTCGAGGTGAGGTGTGGCAGG
CTTGAGATCCAGCTGTTGGGGTGAGTACTCCCTCTCAAAAGCGGGCATTACTTCTGCGCTAAGATTGTCA
GTTTCCAAAAACGAGGAGGATTTGATATTCACCTGGCCCGATCTGGCCATACACTTGAGTGACAATGACA
TCCACTTTGCCTTTCTCTCCACAGGTGTCCACTCCCAGGTCCAAGTTTAAACGGATCTCTAGCGAATTCA
TGAACTTTCTGCTGTCCTGGGTGCACTGGTCCCTGGCCCTGCTGCTGTACCTGCACCACGCCAAGTGGTC
CCAGGCCGCTCCTATGGCCGAGGGCGGTGGCCAGAACGCTAGTCATCACCATCACCATCACCATCACGCT
AGCCTGGAAGTTCTGTTCCAGGGGCCCTTGACAACATAAAAACTTTGTGTTATACTTGTAACGTAAGGAG
GTAATGATTCAGTTTAAGGTTTACACCTATAAAAGAGAGAGCCGTTATCGTCTGTTTGTGGATGTACAGA
GTGATATTATTGACACGCCCGGGCGACGGATGGTGATCCCCCTGGCCAGTGCACGTCTGCTGTCAGATAA
AGTCTCCCGTGAACTTTACCCGGTGGTGCATATCGGGGATGAAAGCTGGCGCATGATGACCACCGATATG
GCCAGTGTGCCGGTCTCCGTTATCGGGGAAGAAGTGGCTGATCTCAGCCACCGCGAAAATGACATCAAAA
ACGCCATTAACCTGATGTTCTGGGGAATATAAGAGCATCATCATCATCACCACCACCACCACCACTGAAG
CGCTTGGAGCCACCCGCAGTTCGAAAAAGGTGGAGGTTCTGGCGGTGGATCGGGAGGTTCAGCGTGGAGC
CACCCGCAGTTCGAGAAATAGAAAGAAACCGCTGCTGCTAAATTCGAACGCCAGCACATGGACAGCTAGA
TGAAGCGGCGGTGGAAGAAAAACTTTATCGCCGTGTCCGCCGCCAACCGGTTCAAGAAGATCAGCAGCTC
TGGCGCCCTGCTGTGAGAGGACCAGGTGGACCCCCGGCTGATCGACGGCAAATGAGGCAGCGGCAAGATC
CTGCACAACCAGAACGTGAACAGCTGGGGCCCCATCACCGTGACCCCTACCACCGACGGCGGCGAGACAA
GATTCGACGGCCAGATCATCGTGCAGATGGAAAACGACCCCGTGGTGGCCAAGGCCGCTGCCAATCTGGC
CGGCAAGCACGCCGAGAGCAGCGTGGTGGTGCAGCTGGACAGCGACGGCAACTACCGGGTGGTGTACGGC
GACCCCAGCAAGCTGGACGGCAAGCTGCGGTGGCAGCTGGTGGGACACGGCAGGGACCACAGCGAGACAA
ACAACACCCGGCTGAGCGGCTACAGCGCCGACGAGCTGGCCGTGAAGCTGGCCAAGTTCCAGCAGAGCTT
CAACCAGGCCGAGAACATCAACAACAAGCCCGACCACATCAGCATCGTGGGCTGCAGCCTGGTGTCCGAC
GACAAGCAGAAGGGCTTCGGCCACCAGTTCATCAACGCTATGGACGCCAACGGCCTGCGGGTGGACGTGT
CCGTGCGGTCTAGCGAACTGGCCGTGGACGAGGCCGGCAGAAAGCACACCAAGGACGCCAATGGCGACTG
GGTGCAGAAGGCCGAAAACAACAAGGTGTCCCTGAGCTGGGACGCCCAGGGCCTGGAATGAGCGGCCGCT
CGAGGCCGGCAAGGCCGGATCCCCCGACCTCGACCTCTGGCTAATAAAGGAAATTTATTTTCATTGCAAT
AGTGTGTTGGAATTTTTTGTGTCTCTCACTCGGAAGGACATATGGGAGGGCAAATCATTTGGTCGAGATC
CCTCGGAGATCTCTAGCTAGAGGATCGATCCCCGCCCCGGACGAACTAAACCTGACTACGACATCTCTGC
CCCTTCTTCGCGGGGCAGTGCATGTAATCCCTTCAGTTGGTTGGTACAACTTGCCAACTGAACCCTAAAC
GGGTAGCATATGCTTCCCGGGTAGTAGTATATACTATCCAGACTAACCCTAATTCAATAGCATATGTTAC
CCAACGGGAAGCATATGCTATCGAATTAGGGTTAGTAAAAGGGTCCTAAGGAACAGCGATGTAGGTGGGC
GGGCCAAGATAGGGGCGCGATTGCTGCGATCTGGAGGACAAATTACACACACTTGCGCCTGAGCGCCAAG
CACAGGGTTGTTGGTCCTCATATTCACGAGGTCGCTGAGAGCACGGTGGGCTAATGTTGCCATGGGTAGC
ATATACTACCCAAATATCTGGATAGCATATGCTATCCTAATCTATATCTGGGTAGCATAGGCTATCCTAA
TCTATATCTGGGTAGCATATGCTATCCTAATCTATATCTGGGTAGTATATGCTATCCTAATTTATATCTG
GGTAGCATAGGCTATCCTAATCTATATCTGGGTAGCATATGCTATCCTAATCTATATCTGGGTAGTATAT
GCTATCCTAATCTGTATCCGGGTAGCATATGCTATCCTAATAGAGATTAGGGTAGTATATGCTATCCTAA
TTTATATCTGGGTAGCATATACTACCCAAATATCTGGATAGCATATGCTATCCTAATCTATATCTGGGTA
GCATATGCTATCCTAATCTATATCTGGGTAGCATAGGCTATCCTAATCTATATCTGGGTAGCATATGCTA
TCCTAATCTATATCTGGGTAGTATATGCTATCCTAATTTATATCTGGGTAGCATAGGCTATCCTAATCTA
TATCTGGGTAGCATATGCTATCCTAATCTATATCTGGGTAGTATATGCTATCCTAATCTGTATCCGGGTA
GCATATGCTATCCTCATGATAAGCTGTCAAACATGAGAATTAATTCTTGAAGACGAAAGGGCCTCGTGAT
ACGCCTATTTTTATAGGTTAATGTCATGATAATAATGGTTTCTTAGACGTCAGGTGGCACTTTTCGGGGA
AATGTGCGCGGAACCCCTATTTGTTTATTTTTCTAAATACATTCAAATATGTATCCGCTCATGAGACAAT
AACCCTGATAAATGCTTCAATAATATTGAAAAAGGAAGAGTATGAGTATTCAACATTTCCGTGTCGCCCT
TATTCCCTTTTTTGCGGCATTTTGCCTTCCTGTTTTTGCTCACCCAGAAACGCTGGTGAAAGTAAAAGAT
GCTGAAGATCAGTTGGGTGCACGAGTGGGTTACATCGAACTGGATCTCAACAGCGGTAAGATCCTTGAGA
GTTTTCGCCCCGAAGAACGTTTTCCAATGATGAGCACTTTTAAAGTTCTGCTATGTGGCGCGGTATTATC
CCGTGTTGACGCCGGGCAAGAGCAACTCGGTCGCCGCATACACTATTCTCAGAATGACTTGGTTGAGTAC
TCACCAGTCACAGAAAAGCATCTTACGGATGGCATGACAGTAAGAGAATTATGCAGTGCTGCCATAACCA
TGAGTGATAACACTGCGGCCAACTTACTTCTGACAACGATCGGAGGACCGAAGGAGCTAACCGCTTTTTT
GCACAACATGGGGGATCATGTAACTCGCCTTGATCGTTGGGAACCGGAGCTGAATGAAGCCATACCAAAC
GACGAGCGTGACACCACGATGCCTGCAGCAATGGCAACAACGTTGCGCAAACTATTAACTGGCGAACTAC
TTACTCTAGCTTCCCGGCAACAATTAATAGACTGGATGGAGGCGGATAAAGTTGCAGGACCACTTCTGCG
CTCGGCCCTTCCGGCTGGCTGGTTTATTGCTGATAAATCTGGAGCCGGTGAGCGTGGGTCTCGCGGTATC
ATTGCAGCACTGGGGCCAGATGGTAAGCCCTCCCGTATCGTAGTTATCTACACGACGGGGAGTCAGGCAA
CTATGGATGAACGAAATAGACAGATCGCTGAGATAGGTGCCTCACTGATTAAGCATTGGTAACTGTCAGA
CCAAGTTTACTCATATATACTTTAGATTGATTTAAAACTTCATTTTTAATTTAAAAGGATCTAGGTGAAG
ATCCTTTTTGATAATCTCATGACCAAAATCCCTTAACGTGAGTTTTCGTTCCACTGAGCGTCAGACCCCG
TAGAAAAGATCAAAGGATCTTCTTGAGATCCTTTTTTTCTGCGCGTAATCTGCTGCTTGCAAACAAAAAA
ACCACCGCTACCAGCGGTGGTTTGTTTGCCGGATCAAGAGCTACCAACTCTTTTTCCGAAGGTAACTGGC
TTCAGCAGAGCGCAGATACCAAATACTGTTCTTCTAGTGTAGCCGTAGTTAGGCCACCACTTCAAGAACT
CTGTAGCACCGCCTACATACCTCGCTCTGCTAATCCTGTTACCAGTGGCTGCTGCCAGTGGCGATAAGTC
GTGTCTTACCGGGTTGGACTCAAGACGATAGTTACCGGATAAGGCGCAGCGGTCGGGCTGAACGGGGGGT
TCGTGCACACAGCCCAGCTTGGAGCGAACGACCTACACCGAACTGAGATACCTACAGCGTGAGCTATGAG
AAAGCGCCACGCTTCCCGAAGGGAGAAAGGCGGACAGGTATCCGGTAAGCGGCAGGGTCGGAACAGGAGA
GCGCACGAGGGAGCTTCCAGGGGGAAACGCCTGGTATCTTTATAGTCCTGTCGGGTTTCGCCACCTCTGA
CTTGAGCGTCGATTTTTGTGATGCTCGTCAGGGGGGCGGAGCCTATGGAAAAACGCCAGCAACGCGGCCT
TTTTACGGTTCCTGGCCTTTTGCTGGCCTTTTGCTCACATGTTCTTTCCTGCGTTATCCCCTGATTCTGT
GGATAACCGTATTACCGCCTTTGAGTGAGCTGATACCGCTCGCCGCAGCCGAACGACCGAGCGCAGCGAG
TCAGTGAGCGAGGAAGC
