Features (pLannotate 1.2.2; 21 found; start..end, strand, type, name):
      1..24      +  rep_origin     RSF ori (fragment): Plasmids containing the RSF 1030 origin of replication can be propagated in E. coli cells that contain additional plasmids with compatible origins.
     65..444     +  enhancer       CMV enhancer: human cytomegalovirus immediate early enhancer
    446..645     +  promoter       CMV promoter: human cytomegalovirus (CMV) immediate early promoter
    713..751     +  misc_feature   Ad SA (fragment): adenovirus major late transcript splice acceptor (Friedrich and Soriano, 1991)
    784..993     -  CDS            PTP (fragment): TERM_ADE02 - Experimental evidence at protein level: Swiss-Prot protein existence level 1. Protein covalently bound to the viral DNA that acts as a primer for viral genomic replication by DNA strand displacement. Assembles on the viral origin of replication in an initiation complex with viral polymerase, DBP, host NFIA and host POU2F1/OCT1. During initiation, the polymerase covalently couples the first dCTP with Ser- 580 of pTP. The terminal protein stimulates the template activity over 20 fold compared to protein-free templates. Neo-synthesized viral genomes are linked to two preterminal prot
   1024..1113    +  intron         chimeric intron (fragment): chimera between introns from adenovirus and immunoglobulin heavy chain genes
   1132..1178    +  CDS            IgH signal sequence (fragment): signal sequence from the mouse immunoglobulin heavy chain variable region
   1213..1311    +  CDS            VEGFA (fragment): VEGFA_BOVIN - Also known as VEGF. Experimental evidence at protein level: Swiss-Prot protein existence level 1. Growth factor active in angiogenesis, vasculogenesis and endothelial cell growth. Induces endothelial cell proliferation, promotes cell migration, inhibits apoptosis and induces permeabilization of blood vessels. Binds to the FLT1/VEGFR1 and KDR/VEGFR2 receptors, heparan sulfate and heparin (By similarity). Binding to NRP1 receptor initiates a signaling pathway needed for motor neuron axon guidance and cell body migration, including for the caudal migration of facial motor neurons fr
   1327..1347    +  CDS            7xHis: 6xHis affinity tag
   1433..1735    +  CDS            ccdB: CcdB, a bacterial toxin that poisons DNA gyrase; ccdB; Plasmids containing the ccdB gene cannot be propagated in standard E. coli strains.
   1751..1768    +  CDS            9xHis (fragment): 9xHis affinity tag
   1772..1861    +  CDS            Twin-Strep-tag: two Strep-Tag®II moieties connected by a linker for enhanced binding to Strep-Tactin®, an engineered form of streptavidin (Schmidt et al., 2013)
   1865..1909    +  CDS            S-Tag: affinity and epitope tag derived from pancreatic ribonuclease A
   1913..1996    +  CDS            MYLK2 (fragment): MYLK2_HUMAN - Experimental evidence at protein level: Swiss-Prot protein existence level 1. Implicated in the level of global muscle contraction and cardiac function. Phosphorylates a specific serine in the N-terminus of a myosin light chain. From Homo sapiens (Human).
   2045..2665    +  CDS            rtxA (fragment): MARTX_VIBCH - Also known as rtx From Vibrio cholerae serotype O1 (strain ATCC 39315 / El Tor Inaba N16961).
   2726..2781    +  polyA_signal   β-globin poly(A) signal: rabbit β-globin polyadenylation signal (Gil and Proudfoot, 1987)
   2961..3093    -  rep_origin     mini-oriP (fragment): internally truncated variant of the Epstein-Barr virus oriP replication origin (Tanaka et al., 1999)
   3094..3821    -  rep_origin     mini-oriP (fragment): internally truncated variant of the Epstein-Barr virus oriP replication origin (Tanaka et al., 1999)
   3950..4054    +  promoter       AmpR promoter: bla
   4055..4915    +  CDS            AmpR: β-lactamase; bla; confers resistance to ampicillin, carbenicillin, and related antibiotics
   5086..5674    +  rep_origin     ori: high-copy-number ColE1/pMB1/pBR322/pUC origin of replication
>Addgene plasmid #122009 | pCoofy57 | addgene full sequence | sequence record 243824 | Addgene NGS Result
AGCGAGTCAGTGAGCGAGGAAGCGTACATTTATATTGGCTCATGTCCAATATGACCGCCATGTTGACATT
GATTATTGACTAGTTATTAATAGTAATCAATTACGGGGTCATTAGTTCATAGCCCATATATGGAGTTCCG
CGTTACATAACTTACGGTAAATGGCCCGCCTGGCTGACCGCCCAACGACCCCCGCCCATTGACGTCAATA
ATGACGTATGTTCCCATAGTAACGCCAATAGGGACTTTCCATTGACGTCAATGGGTGGAGTATTTACGGT
AAACTGCCCACTTGGCAGTACATCAAGTGTATCATATGCCAAGTCCGCCCCCTATTGACGTCAATGACGG
TAAATGGCCCGCCTGGCATTATGCCCAGTACATGACCTTACGGGACTTTCCTACTTGGCAGTACATCTAC
GTATTAGTCATCGCTATTACCATGGTGATGCGGTTTTGGCAGTACACCAATGGGCGTGGATAGCGGTTTG
ACTCACGGGGATTTCCAAGTCTCCACCCCATTGACGTCAATGGGAGTTTGTTTTGGCACCAAAATCAACG
GGACTTTCCAAAATGTCGTAATAACCCCGCCCCGTTGACGCAAATGGGCGGTAGGCGTGTACGGTGGGAG
GTCTATATAAGCAGAGCTCGTTTAGTGAACCGTCAGATCCTCACTCTCTTCCGCATCGCTGTCTGCGAGG
GCCAGCTGTTGGGCTCGCGGTTGAGGACAAACTCTTCGCGGTCTTTCCAGTACTCTTGGATCGGAAACCC
GTCGGCCTCCGAACGGTACTCCGCCACCGAGGGACCTGAGCGAGTCCGCATCGACCGGATCGGAAAACCT
CTCGAGAAAGGCGTCTAACCAGTCACAGTCGCAAGGTAGGCTGAGCACCGTGGCGGGCGGCAGCGGGTGG
CGGTCGGGGTTGTTTCTGGCGGAGGTGCTGCTGATGATGTAATTAAAGTAGGCGGTCTTGAGACGGCGGA
TGGTCGAGGTGAGGTGTGGCAGGCTTGAGATCCAGCTGTTGGGGTGAGTACTCCCTCTCAAAAGCGGGCA
TTACTTCTGCGCTAAGATTGTCAGTTTCCAAAAACGAGGAGGATTTGATATTCACCTGGCCCGATCTGGC
CATACACTTGAGTGACAATGACATCCACTTTGCCTTTCTCTCCACAGGTGTCCACTCCCAGGTCCAAGTT
TAAACGGATCTCTAGCGAATTCATGAACTTTCTGCTGTCCTGGGTGCACTGGTCCCTGGCCCTGCTGCTG
TACCTGCACCACGCCAAGTGGTCCCAGGCCGCTCCTATGGCCGAGGGCGGTGGCCAGAACGCTAGTCATC
ACCATCACCATCACCATCACGCTAGCCTGGAAGTTCTGTTCCAGGGGCCCTTGACAACATAAAAACTTTG
TGTTATACTTGTAACGTAAGGAGGTAATGATTCAGTTTAAGGTTTACACCTATAAAAGAGAGAGCCGTTA
TCGTCTGTTTGTGGATGTACAGAGTGATATTATTGACACGCCCGGGCGACGGATGGTGATCCCCCTGGCC
AGTGCACGTCTGCTGTCAGATAAAGTCTCCCGTGAACTTTACCCGGTGGTGCATATCGGGGATGAAAGCT
GGCGCATGATGACCACCGATATGGCCAGTGTGCCGGTCTCCGTTATCGGGGAAGAAGTGGCTGATCTCAG
CCACCGCGAAAATGACATCAAAAACGCCATTAACCTGATGTTCTGGGGAATATAAGAGCATCATCATCAT
CACCACCACCACCACCACTGAAGCGCTTGGAGCCACCCGCAGTTCGAAAAAGGTGGAGGTTCTGGCGGTG
GATCGGGAGGTTCAGCGTGGAGCCACCCGCAGTTCGAGAAATAGAAAGAAACCGCTGCTGCTAAATTCGA
ACGCCAGCACATGGACAGCTAGATGAAGCGGCGGTGGAAGAAAAACTTTATCGCCGTGTCCGCCGCCAAC
CGGTTCAAGAAGATCAGCAGCTCTGGCGCCCTGCTGTGAGAGGACCAGGTGGACCCCCGGCTGATCGATG
GCAAATGAGGCAGCGGCAAGATCCTGCACAACCAGAACGTGAACAGCTGGGGCCCCATCACCGTGACCCC
TACCACCGACGGCGGCGAGACAAGATTCGACGGCCAGATCATCGTGCAGATGGAAAACGACCCCGTGGTG
GCCAAGGCCGCTGCCAATCTGGCCGGCAAGCACGCCGAGAGCAGCGTGGTGGTGCAGCTGGACAGCGACG
GCAACTACCGGGTGGTGTACGGCGACCCCAGCAAGCTGGACGGCAAGCTGCGGTGGCAGCTGGTGGGACA
CGGCAGGGACCACAGCGAGACAAACAACACCCGGCTGAGCGGCTACAGCGCCGACGAGCTGGCCGTGAAG
CTGGCCAAGTTCCAGCAGAGCTTCAACCAGGCCGAGAACATCAACAACAAGCCCGACCACATCAGCATCG
TGGGCTGCAGCCTGGTGTCCGACGACAAGCAGAAGGGCTTCGGCCACCAGTTCATCAACGCTATGGACGC
CAACGGCCTGCGGGTGGACGTGTCCGTGCGGTCTAGCGAACTGGCCGTGGACGAGGCCGGCAGAAAGCAC
ACCAAGGACGCCAATGGCGACTGGGTGCAGAAGGCCGAAAACAACAAGGTGTCCCTGAGCTGGGACGCCC
AGGGCCTGGAATGAGCGGCCGCTCGAGGCCGGCAAGGCCGGATCCCCCGACCTCGACCTCTGGCTAATAA
AGGAAATTTATTTTCATTGCAATAGTGTGTTGGAATTTTTTGTGTCTCTCACTCGGAAGGACATATGGGA
GGGCAAATCATTTGGTCGAGATCCCTCGGAGATCTCTAGCTAGAGGATCGATCCCCGCCCCGGACGAACT
AAACCTGACTACGACATCTCTGCCCCTTCTTCGCGGGGCAGTGCATGTAATCCCTTCAGTTGGTTGGTAC
AACTTGCCAACTGAACCCTAAACGGGTAGCATATGCTTCCCGGGTAGTAGTATATACTATCCAGACTAAC
CCTAATTCAATAGCATATGTTACCCAACGGGAAGCATATGCTATCGAATTAGGGTTAGTAAAAGGGTCCT
AAGGAACAGCGATGTAGGTGGGCGGGCCAAGATAGGGGCGCGATTGCTGCGATCTGGAGGACAAATTACA
CACACTTGCGCCTGAGCGCCAAGCACAGGGTTGTTGGTCCTCATATTCACGAGGTCGCTGAGAGCACGGT
GGGCTAATGTTGCCATGGGTAGCATATACTACCCAAATATCTGGATAGCATATGCTATCCTAATCTATAT
CTGGGTAGCATAGGCTATCCTAATCTATATCTGGGTAGCATATGCTATCCTAATCTATATCTGGGTAGTA
TATGCTATCCTAATTTATATCTGGGTAGCATAGGCTATCCTAATCTATATCTGGGTAGCATATGCTATCC
TAATCTATATCTGGGTAGTATATGCTATCCTAATCTGTATCCGGGTAGCATATGCTATCCTAATAGAGAT
TAGGGTAGTATATGCTATCCTAATTTATATCTGGGTAGCATATACTACCCAAATATCTGGATAGCATATG
CTATCCTAATCTATATCTGGGTAGCATATGCTATCCTAATCTATATCTGGGTAGCATAGGCTATCCTAAT
CTATATCTGGGTAGCATATGCTATCCTAATCTATATCTGGGTAGTATATGCTATCCTAATTTATATCTGG
GTAGCATAGGCTATCCTAATCTATATCTGGGTAGCATATGCTATCCTAATCTATATCTGGGTAGTATATG
CTATCCTAATCTGTATCCGGGTAGCATATGCTATCCTCATGATAAGCTGTCAAACATGAGAATTAATTCT
TGAAGACGAAAGGGCCTCGTGATACGCCTATTTTTATAGGTTAATGTCATGATAATAATGGTTTCTTAGA
CGTCAGGTGGCACTTTTCGGGGAAATGTGCGCGGAACCCCTATTTGTTTATTTTTCTAAATACATTCAAA
TATGTATCCGCTCATGAGACAATAACCCTGATAAATGCTTCAATAATATTGAAAAAGGAAGAGTATGAGT
ATTCAACATTTCCGTGTCGCCCTTATTCCCTTTTTTGCGGCATTTTGCCTTCCTGTTTTTGCTCACCCAG
AAACGCTGGTGAAAGTAAAAGATGCTGAAGATCAGTTGGGTGCACGAGTGGGTTACATCGAACTGGATCT
CAACAGCGGTAAGATCCTTGAGAGTTTTCGCCCCGAAGAACGTTTTCCAATGATGAGCACTTTTAAAGTT
CTGCTATGTGGCGCGGTATTATCCCGTGTTGACGCCGGGCAAGAGCAACTCGGTCGCCGCATACACTATT
CTCAGAATGACTTGGTTGAGTACTCACCAGTCACAGAAAAGCATCTTACGGATGGCATGACAGTAAGAGA
ATTATGCAGTGCTGCCATAACCATGAGTGATAACACTGCGGCCAACTTACTTCTGACAACGATCGGAGGA
CCGAAGGAGCTAACCGCTTTTTTGCACAACATGGGGGATCATGTAACTCGCCTTGATCGTTGGGAACCGG
AGCTGAATGAAGCCATACCAAACGACGAGCGTGACACCACGATGCCTGCAGCAATGGCAACAACGTTGCG
CAAACTATTAACTGGCGAACTACTTACTCTAGCTTCCCGGCAACAATTAATAGACTGGATGGAGGCGGAT
AAAGTTGCAGGACCACTTCTGCGCTCGGCCCTTCCGGCTGGCTGGTTTATTGCTGATAAATCTGGAGCCG
GTGAGCGTGGGTCTCGCGGTATCATTGCAGCACTGGGGCCAGATGGTAAGCCCTCCCGTATCGTAGTTAT
CTACACGACGGGGAGTCAGGCAACTATGGATGAACGAAATAGACAGATCGCTGAGATAGGTGCCTCACTG
ATTAAGCATTGGTAACTGTCAGACCAAGTTTACTCATATATACTTTAGATTGATTTAAAACTTCATTTTT
AATTTAAAAGGATCTAGGTGAAGATCCTTTTTGATAATCTCATGACCAAAATCCCTTAACGTGAGTTTTC
GTTCCACTGAGCGTCAGACCCCGTAGAAAAGATCAAAGGATCTTCTTGAGATCCTTTTTTTCTGCGCGTA
ATCTGCTGCTTGCAAACAAAAAAACCACCGCTACCAGCGGTGGTTTGTTTGCCGGATCAAGAGCTACCAA
CTCTTTTTCCGAAGGTAACTGGCTTCAGCAGAGCGCAGATACCAAATACTGTTCTTCTAGTGTAGCCGTA
GTTAGGCCACCACTTCAAGAACTCTGTAGCACCGCCTACATACCTCGCTCTGCTAATCCTGTTACCAGTG
GCTGCTGCCAGTGGCGATAAGTCGTGTCTTACCGGGTTGGACTCAAGACGATAGTTACCGGATAAGGCGC
AGCGGTCGGGCTGAACGGGGGGTTCGTGCACACAGCCCAGCTTGGAGCGAACGACCTACACCGAACTGAG
ATACCTACAGCGTGAGCTATGAGAAAGCGCCACGCTTCCCGAAGGGAGAAAGGCGGACAGGTATCCGGTA
AGCGGCAGGGTCGGAACAGGAGAGCGCACGAGGGAGCTTCCAGGGGGAAACGCCTGGTATCTTTATAGTC
CTGTCGGGTTTCGCCACCTCTGACTTGAGCGTCGATTTTTGTGATGCTCGTCAGGGGGGCGGAGCCTATG
GAAAAACGCCAGCAACGCGGCCTTTTTACGGTTCCTGGCCTTTTGCTGGCCTTTTGCTCACATGTTCTTT
CCTGCGTTATCCCCTGATTCTGTGGATAACCGTATTACCGCCTTTGAGTGAGCTGATACCGCTCGCCGCA
GCCGAACGACCGAGCGC
